>Addgene plasmid #146963 | pETM-60-NcQDE2_506-938-K638E_M | depositor full sequence | sequence record 289410 | Full Sequence
TGGCGAATGGG
[124 nt withheld, positions 12-135]
C
[91 nt withheld, positions 137-227]
A
[49 nt withheld, positions 229-277]
CCTTTGACGTTGGAGTCCACGTTCTTT
[37 nt withheld, positions 305-341]
ACCCTATCTCGGTCTATTCTTTTGATTTATAAGGGATTTTGCCGATTTCGGCCTATTGGTTAAAAAATGA
GCTGATTTAACAAAAATTTAACGCGAATTTTAACAAAATATTAACGTTTACAATTTCAGGTGGCACTTTT
CGGGGAAATGTGCGCGGAACCCCTATTTGTTTATTTTTCTAAATACATTCAAATATGTATCCGCTCATGA
ATTAATTCTTAGAAAAACTCATCGAGCATCAAATGAAACTGCAATTTATTCATATCAGGATTATCAATAC
CATATTTTTGAAAAAGCCGTTTCTGTAATGAAGGAGAAAACTCACCGAGGCAGTTCCATAGGATGGCAAG
ATCCTGGTATCGGTCTGCGATTCCGACTCGTCCAACATCAATACAACCTATTAATTTCCCCTCGTCAAAA
ATAAGGTTATCAAGTGAGAAATCACCATGAGTGACGACTGAATCCGGTGAGAATGGCAAAAGTTTATGCA
TTTCTTTCCAGACTTGTTCAACAGGCCAGCCATTACGCTCGTCATCAAAATCACTCGCATCAACCAAACC
GTTATTCATTCGTGATTGCGCCTGAGCGAGACGAAATACGCGATCGCTGTTAAAAGGACAATTACAAACA
GGAATCGAATGCAACCGGCGCAGGAACACTGCCAGCGCATCAACAATATTTTCACCTGAATCAGGATATT
CTTCTAATACCTGGAATGCTGTTTTCCCGGGGATCGCAGTGGTGAGTAACCATGCATCATCAGGAGTACG
GATAAAATGCTTGATGGTCGGAAGAGGCATAAATTCCGTCAGCCAGTTTAGTCTGACCATCTCATCTGTA
ACATCATTGGCAACGCTACCTTTGCCATGTTTCAGAAACAACTCTGGCGCATCGGGCTTCCCATACAATC
GATAGATTGTCGCACCTGATTGCCCGACATTATCGCGAGCCCATTTATACCCATATAAATCAGCATCCAT
GTTGGAATTTAATCGCGGCCTAGAGCAAGACGTTTCCCGTTGAATATGGCTCATAACACCCCTTGTATTA
CTGTTTATGTAAGCAGACAGTTTTATTGTTCATGACCAAAATCCCTTAACGTGAGTTTTCGTTCCACTGA
GCGTCAGACCCCGTAGAAAAGATCAAAGGATCTTCTTGAGATCCTTTTTTTCTGCGCGTAATCTGCTGCT
TGCAAACAAAAAAACCACCGCTACCAGCGGTGGTTTGTTTGCCGGATCAAGAGCTACCAACTCTTTTTCC
GAAGGTAACTGGCTTCAGCAGAGCGCAGATACCAAATACTGTCCTTCTAGTGTAGCCGTAGTTAGGCCAC
CACTTCAAGAACTCTGTAGCACCGCCTACATACCTCGCTCTGCTAATCCTGTTACCAGTGGCTGCTGCCA
GTGGCGATAAGTCGTGTCTTACCGGGTTGGACTCAAGACGATAGTTACCGGATAAGGCGCAGCGGTCGGG
CTGAACGGGGGGTTCGTGCACACAGCCCAGCTTGGAGCGAACGACCTACACCGAACTGAGATACCTACAG
CGTGAGCTATGAGAAAGCGCCACGCTTCCCGAAGGGAGAAAGGCGGACAGGTATCCGGTAAGCGGCAGGG
TCGGAACAGGAGAGCGCACGAGGGAGCTTCCAGGGGGAAACGCCTGGTATCTTTATAGTCCTGTCGGGTT
TCGCCACCTCTGACTTGAGCGTCGATTTTTGTGATGCTCGTCAGGGGGGCGGAGCCTATGGAAAAACGCC
AGCAACGCGGCCTTTTTACGGTTCCTGGCCTTTTGCTGGCCTTTTGCTCACATGTTCTTTCCTGCGTTAT
CCCCTGATTCTGTGGATAACCGTATTACCGCCTTTGAGTGAGCTGATACCGCTCGCCGCAGCCGAACGAC
CGAGCGCAGCGAGTCAGTGAGCGAGGAAGCGGAAGAGCGCCTGATGCGGTATTTTCTCCTTACGCATCTG
TGCGGTATTTCACACCGCATATATGGTGCACTCTCAGTACAATCTGCTCTGATGCCGCATAGTTAAGCCA
GTATACACTCCGCTATCGCTACGTGACTGGGTCATGGCTGCGCCCCGACACCCGCCAACACCCGCTGACG
CGCCCTGACGGGCTTGTCTGCTCCCGGCATCCGCTTACAGACAAGCTGTGACCGTCTCCGGGAGCTGCAT
GTGTCAGAGGTTTTCACCGTCATCACCGAAACGCGCGAGGCAGCTGCGGTAAAGCTCATCAGCGTGGTCG
TGAAGCGATTCACAGATGTCTGCCTGTTCATCCGCGTCCAGCTCGTTGAGTTTCTCCAGAAGCGTTAATG
TCTGGCTTCTGATAAAGCGGGCCATGTTAAGGGCGGTTTTTTCCTGTTTGGTCACTGATGCCTCCGTGTA
AGGGGGATTTCTGTTCATGGGGGTAATGATACCGATGAAACGAGAGAGGATGCTCACGATACGGGTTACT
GATGATGAACATGCCCGGTTACTGGAACGTTGTGAGGGTAAACAACTGGCGGTATGGATGCGGCGGGACC
AGAGAAAAATCACTCAGGGTCAATGCCAGCGCTTCGTTAATACAGATGTAGGTGTTCCACAGGGTAGCCA
GCAGCATCCTGCGATGCAGATCCGGAACATAATGGTGCAGGGCGCTGACTTCCGCGTTTCCAGACTTTAC
GAAACACGGAAACCGAAGACCATTCATGTTGTTGCTCAGGTCGCAGACGTTTTGCAGCAGCAGTCGCTTC
ACGTTCGCTCGCGTATCGGTGATTCATTCTGCTAACCAGTAAGGCAACCCCGCCAGCCTAGCCGGGTCCT
CAACGACAGGAGCACGATCATGCGCACCCGTGGGGCCGCCATGCCGGCGATAATGGCCTGCTTCTCGCCG
AAACGTTTGGTGGCGGGACCAGTGACGAAGGCTTGAGCGAGGGCGTGCAAGATTCCGAATACCGCAAGCG
ACAGGCCGATCATCGTCGCGCTCCAGCGAAAGCGGTCCTCGCCGAAAATGACCCAGAGCGCTGCCGGCAC
CTGTCCTACGAGTTGCATGATAAAGAAGACAGTCATAAGTGCGGCGACGATAGTCATGCCCCGCGCCCAC
CGGAAGGAGCTGACTGGGTTGAAGGCTCTCAAGGGCATCGGTCGAGATCCCGGTGCCTAATGAGTGAGCT
AACTTACATTAATTGCGTTGCGCTCACTGCCCGCTTTCCAGTCGGGAAACCTGTCGTGCCAGCTGCATTA
ATGAATCGGCCAACGCGCGGGGAGAGGCGGTTTGCGTATTGGGCGCCAGGGTGGTTTTTCTTTTCACCAG
TGAGACGGGCAACAGCTGATTGCCCTTCACCGCCTGGCCCTGAGAGAGTTGCAGCAAGCGGTCCACGCTG
GTTTGCCCCAGCAGGCGAAAATCCTGTTTGATGGTGGTTAACGGCGGGATATAACATGAGCTGTCTTCGG
TATCGTCGTATCCCACTACCGAGATATCCGCACCAACGCGCAGCCCGGACTCGGTAATGGCGCGCATTGC
GCCCAGCGCCATCTGATCGTTGGCAACCAGCATCGCAGTGGGAACGATGCCCTCATTCAGCATTTGCATG
GTTTGTTGAAAACCGGACATGGCACTCCAGTCGCCTTCCCGTTCCGCTATCGGCTGAATTTGATTGCGAG
TGAGATATTTATGCCAGCCAGCCAGACGCAGACGCGCCGAGACAGAACTTAATGGGCCCGCTAACAGCGC
GATTTGCTGGTGACCCAATGCGACCAGATGCTCCACGCCCAGTCGCGTACCGTCTTCATGGGAGAAAATA
ATACTGTTGATGGGTGTCTGGTCAGAGACATCAAGAAATAACGCCGGAACATTAGTGCAGGCAGCTTCCA
CAGCAATGGCATCCTGGTCATCCAGCGGATAGTTAATGATCAGCCCACTGACGCGTTGCGCGAGAAGATT
GTGCACCGCCGCTTTACAGGCTTCGACGCCGCTTCGTTCTACCATCGACACCACCACGCTGGCACCCAGT
TGATCGGCGCGAGATTTAATCGCCGCGACAATTTGCGACGGCGCGTGCAGGGCCAGACTGGAGGTGGCAA
CGCCAATCAGCAACGACTGTTTGCCCGCCAGTTGTTGTGCCACGCGGTTGGGAATGTAATTCAGCTCCGC
CATCGCCGCTTCCACTTTTTCCCGCGTTTTCGCAGAAACGTGGCTGGCCTGGTTCACCACGCGGGAAACG
GTCTGATAAGAGACACCGGCATACTCTGCGACATCGTATAACGTTACTGGTTTCACATTCACCACCCTGA
ATTGACTCTCTTCCGGGCGCTATCATGCCATACCGCGAAAGGTTTTGCGCCATTCGATGGTGTCCGGGAT
CTCGACGCTCTCCCTTATGCGACTCCTGCATTAGGAAGCAGCCCAGTAGTAGGTTGAGGCCGTTGAGCAC
CGCCGCCGCAAGGAATGGTGCATGCAAGGAGATGGCGCCCAACAGTCCCCCGGCCACGGGGCCTGCCACC
ATACCCACGCCGAAACAAGCGCTCATGAGCCCGAAGTGGCGAGCCCGATCTTCCCCATCGGTGATGTCGG
CGATATAGGCGCCAGCAACCGCACCTGTGGCGCCGGTGATGCCGGCCACGATGCGTCCGGCGTAGAGGAT
CGAGATCTCGATCCCGCGAAATTAATACGACTCACTATAGGGGAATTGTGAGCGGATAACAATTCCCCTC
TAGAAATAATTTTGTTTAACTTTAAGAAGGAGATATACCATGAAAGAAATTTTGGCTGTAGTTGAAGCCG
TATCCAATGAAAAGGCGCTACCTCGCGAGAAGATTTTCGAAGCATTGGAAAGCGCGCTGGCGACAGCAAC
AAAGAAAAAATATGAACAAGAGATCGACGTCCGCGTACAGATCGATCGCAAAAGCGGTGATTTTGACACT
TTCCGTCGCTGGTTAGTTGTTGATGAAGTCACCCAGCCGACCAAGGAAATCACCCTTGAAGCCGCACGTT
ATGAAGATGAAAGCCTGAACCTGGGCGATTACGTTGAAGATCAGATTGAGTCTGTTACCTTTGACCGTAT
CACTACCCAGACGGCAAAACAGGTTATCGTGCAGAAAGTGCGTGAAGCCGAACGTGCGATGGTGGTTGAT
CAGTTCCGTGAACACGAAGGTGAAATCATCACCGGCGTGGTGAAAAAAGTAAACCGCGACAACATCTCTC
TGGATCTGGGCAACAACGCTGAAGCCGTGATCCTGCGCGAAGATATGCTGCCGCGTGAAAACTTCCGCCC
TGGCGACCGCGTTCGTGGCGTGCTCTATTCCGTTCGCCCGGAAGCGCGTGGCGCGCAACTGTTCGTCACT
CGTTCCAAGCCGGAAATGCTGATCGAACTGTTCCGTATTGAAGTGCCAGAAATCGGCGAAGAAGTGATTG
AAATTAAAGCAGCGGCTCGCGATCCGGGTTCTCGTGCGAAAATCGCGGTGAAAACCAACGATAAACGTAT
CGATCCGGTAGGTGCTTGCGTAGGTATGCGTGGCGCGCGTGTTCAGGCGGTGTCTACTGAACTGGGTGGC
GAGCGTATCGATATCGTCCTGTGGGATGATAACCCGGCGCAGTTCGTGATTAACGCAATGGCACCGGCAG
ACGTTGCTTCTATCGTGGTGGATGAAGATAAACACACTATGGACATCGCCGTTGAAGCCGGTAATCTGGC
GCAGGCGATTGGCCGTAACGGTCAGAACGTGCGTCTGGCTTCGCAACTGAGCGGTTGGGAACTCAACGTG
ATGACCGTTGACGACCTGCAAGCTAAGCATCAGGCGGAAGCGCACGCAGCGATCGACACCTTCACCAAAT
ATCTCGACATCGACGAAGACTTCGCGACTGTTCTGGTAGAAGAAGGCTTCTCGACGCTGGAAGAATTGGC
CTATGTGCCGATGAAAGAGCTGTTGGAAATCGAAGGCCTTGATGAGCCGACCGTTGAAGCACTGCGCGAG
CGTGCTAAAAATGCACTGGCCACCATTGCACAGGCCCAGGAAGAAAGCCTCGGTGATAACAAACCGGCTG
ACGATCTGCTGAACCTTGAAGGGGTAGATCGTGATTTGGCATTCAAACTGGCCGCCCGTGGCGTTTGTAC
GCTGGAAGATCTCGCCGAACAGGGCATTGATGATCTGGCTGATATCGAAGGGTTGACCGACGAAAAAGCC
GGAGCACTGATTATGGCTGCCCGTAATATTTGCTGGTTCGGTGACGAAGCGACTAGTGGTTCTGGTCATC
ACCATCACCATCACTCCGCGGGTGAGAATCTTTATTTTCAGGGCGCCATGGCAGTCAAGGTCGCCAGACC
TTGCCGCAAGATTGAGAAGTGGACATACTTGGAACTGAAGGGTTCCAAGGCAAACGAAGGGGTGCCGCAA
GCTATGACCGCTTTTGCCGAATTCTTGAACAGAACGGGCATCCCGATTAACCCCAGGTTCTCGCCGGGCA
TGAGCATGTCAGTTCCAGGGAGCGAAAAAGAGTTCTTTGCCAAAGTGAAGGAACTCATGAGCTCGCACCA
ATTTGTGGTGGTTCTTTTACCCAGAAAGGATGTTGCGATCTACAATATGGTGAAGCGGGCTGCCGATATC
ACATTTGGCGTTCACACAGTCTGTTGTGTAGCCGAAAAGTTCCTTAGCACTAAGGGGCAGCTGGGGTATT
TTGCCAACGTCGGCCTCAAGGTCAACCTCGAATTTGGCGGCACCAATCACAATATCAAGACGCCCATTCC
TTTGCTCGCCAAGGGGAAGACGATGGTGGTGGGCTATGATGTCACCCATCCGACCAATCTAGCGGCTGGA
CAATCGCCTGCATCGGCTCCCAGTATTGTCGGCCTGGTCTCAACCATCGACCAACACCTTGGACAATGGC
CTGCAATGGTTTGGAACAACCCGCACGGCCAGGAGTCCATGACGGAACAGTTTACGGACAAGTTCAAGAC
GCGTCTGGAACTATGGCGCAGCAATCCCGCAAACAACCGCAGTCTCCCCGAGAATATCCTGATTTTCCGC
GATGGCGTCTCCGAGGGACAGTTCCAGATGGTCATCAAGGACGAGCTACCCCTGGTTCGCGCCGCCTGCA
AGCTGGTGTATCCAGCTGGCAAGCTACCGCGTATTACGCTGATTGTCTCTGTCAAGCGCCACCAGACTCG
CTTCTTCCCAACGGACCCGAAGCATATTCACTTCAAGTCCAAGAGCCCCAAGGAGGGTACTGTGGTTGAC
CGCGGCGTGACCAACGTCCGCTATTGGGACTTCTTTTTGCAGGCGCACGCGTCGCTCCAGGGCACGGCCC
GCTCGGCTCACTACACAGTTCTGGTGGATGAGATTTTCAGGGCCGACTATGGAAACAAGGCGGCCGACAC
GCTGGAGCAGCTGACGCATGACATGTGTTATCTCTTTGGACGAGCCACCAAGGCTGTCAGTATCTGCCCG
CCTGCGTACTATGCCGACTTGGTGTGCGACCGGGCGCGTATCCATCAGAAGGAGCTCTTTGACGCCCTCG
ATGAAAACGATAGCGTTAAGACCGATGATTTCGCAAGATGGGGTAACTCCGGGGCTGTTCATCCCAACCT
TAGGAACTCCATGTACTATATCTAGGCGGCCGCACTCGAGCACCACCACCACCACCACTGAGATCCGGCT
GCTAACAAAGCCCGAAAGGAAGCTGAGTTGGCTGCTGCCACCGCTGAGCAATAACTAGCATAACCCCTTG
GGGCCTCTAAACGGGTCTTGAGGGGTTTTTTGCTGAAAGGAGGAACTATATCCGGAT
Features (pLannotate 1.2.2; 21 found; start..end, strand, type, name):
     12..467     +  rep_origin     f1 ori (sequence partly withheld): f1 bacteriophage origin of replication; arrow indicates direction of (+) strand synthesis
    494..551     +  promoter       AmpR promoter (fragment): bla
    560..1375    -  CDS            KanR: aminoglycoside phosphotransferase; aph(3')-Ia; confers resistance to kanamycin in bacteria or G418 (Geneticin®) in eukaryotes
   1497..2085    +  rep_origin     ori: high-copy-number ColE1/pMB1/pBR322/pUC origin of replication
   2271..2413    -  misc_feature   bom: basis of mobility region from pBR322
   2515..2706    -  CDS            rop: Rop protein, which maintains plasmids at low copy number; rop
   2723..3103    +  CDS            YPB1_ECOLX: Protein predicted: Swiss-Prot protein existence level 4. From Escherichia coli.
   3175..3466    -  CDS            TcR (fragment): tetracycline efflux protein; tet; confers resistance to tetracycline
   3481..3502    -  protein_bind   CAP binding site: CAP binding activates transcription in the presence of cAMP. E. coli catabolite activator protein
   3515..4597    -  CDS            lacI: lac repressor; lacI; The lac repressor binds to the lac operator to inhibit transcription in E. coli. This inhibition can be relieved by adding lactose or isopropyl-β-D-thiogalactopyranoside (IPTG).
   4598..4675    -  promoter       lacI promoter: lacI
   4683..4962    -  CDS            TcR (fragment): tetracycline efflux protein; tet; confers resistance to tetracycline
   4984..5002    +  promoter       T7 promoter: promoter for bacteriophage T7 RNA polymerase
   5003..5027    +  protein_bind   lac operator: The lac repressor binds to the lac operator to inhibit transcription in E. coli. This inhibition can be relieved by adding lactose or isopropyl-β-D-thiogalactopyranoside (IPTG). lac repressor encoded by lacI
   5042..5064    +  RBS            RBS: efficient ribosome binding site from bacteriophage T7 gene 10 (Olins and Rangwala, 1989)
   5074..6552    +  CDS            NusA: transcription elongation protein (N utilization substance protein A); nusA; highly soluble in E. coli
   6568..6585    +  CDS            7xHis (fragment): 6xHis affinity tag
   6592..6614    +  CDS            capTEV™ (fragment): composite tag for in vivo biotinylation, TEV protease cleavage, and 6xHis tagging
   7942..7959    +  CDS            9xHis (fragment): 9xHis affinity tag
   7969..8018    +  CDS            SET1 (fragment): solubility-enhancement tag derived from T7 phage gene 10B
   8026..8073    +  terminator     T7 terminator: transcription terminator for bacteriophage T7 RNA polymerase
