[The description below was written by a language model from this plasmid's Addgene catalogue record and pLannotate feature annotations shown in this document.]
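Description:
pETM-60-NcQDE2_506-938-K638E_M is an 8,098 nt bacterial expression plasmid for producing a fragment of the Neurospora crassa Argonaute protein QDE-2 (residues 506–938) carrying a K638E point substitution. The catalogue lists the backbone as unknown, but the name and annotated features fit a pET-type, T7-driven vector. It is propagated in E. coli through a ColE1/pBR322-type origin accompanied by the bom region and the rop gene, which holds copy number low, in agreement with the catalogue's low-copy designation. Selection is by kanamycin through an aph(3')-Ia cassette. An f1 phage origin is also present, along with tetracycline-resistance gene fragments that appear to be nonfunctional backbone remnants.

Expression is driven by a T7 promoter followed by a lac operator and the T7 gene 10 ribosome binding site, with a plasmid-borne lacI gene supplying repressor. Transcription therefore requires a host providing T7 RNA polymerase and is induced by IPTG. The reading frame begins with NusA, a highly soluble E. coli protein used as a solubility-enhancing fusion partner, followed by a 6xHis tag and a short match to a TEV-cleavage-containing tag, suggesting that the fusion partner can be removed with TEV protease after purification. The QDE-2 insert itself is not annotated, but the unannotated gap of about 1.3 kb downstream of these tags matches the expected size of a 433-residue fragment. A further His-tag sequence lies downstream of this gap, although the record does not show whether it is translated, and a T7 terminator closes the cassette. The associated publication reports the crystal structure of the MID-PIWI lobe of a eukaryotic Argonaute, so the plasmid was probably used to produce recombinant mutant protein for structural or biochemical study. The record does not state the rationale for K638E.
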