Addgene plasmid #146963: pETM-60-NcQDE2_506-938-K638E_M
Purpose: Bacterial Expression of NcQde-2_506-938-K638E
Depositing lab: Elisa Izaurralde. Depositing organization: Max Planck Institute for Developmental Biology. Publication: Crystal structure of the MID-PIWI lobe of a eukaryotic Argonaute protein. Boland A, Huntzinger E, Schmidt S, Izaurralde E, Weichenrieder O. Proc Natl Acad Sci U S A. 2011 Jun 28;108(26):10466-71. doi: 10.1073/pnas.1103946108. Epub 2011 Jun 6. PubMed 21646546.
Backbone
  Vector backbone: Unknown
  Vector type: Bacterial Expression
Growth in bacteria
  Bacterial resistance: Kanamycin, 50 μg/mL
  Growth temperature: 37°C
  Growth strain: DH5alpha
  Copy number: Low Copy
Gene/Insert
  Gene/Insert name: NcQde-2_506-938-K638E
  Species: Neurospora crassa
  Cloning method: Unknown
Terms and licenses: Academic/Nonprofit Terms; Industry Terms: Not Available to Industry
Depositor comments: Sequence given by UniProt.: Q9P8T1 Plasmids from this collection were made available to the research community and donated after the lab closed. Please note that the sequence provided by the depositing laboratory may be theoretical/predicted or based on Sanger sequencing results. There may be discrepancies between sequencing results obtained by Addgene and the depositor sequence. If an Addgene verified sequence is not available, please contact before placing your order to request that our lab fully sequence the plasmid.
How to cite: pETM-60-NcQDE2_506-938-K638E_M was a gift from Elisa Izaurralde (Addgene plasmid # 146963 ; http://n2t.net/addgene:146963 ; RRID:Addgene_146963)
